>Addgene plasmid #206405 | pEGFP-C1-hArfaptin2 | addgene full sequence | sequence record 410871 | Addgene NGS Result
TAGTTATTAATAGTAATCAATTACGGGGTCATTAGTTCATAGCCCATATATGGAGTTCCGCGTTACATAA
CTTACGGTAAATGGCCCGCCTGGCTGACCGCCCAACGACCCCCGCCCATTGACGTCAATAATGACGTATG
TTCCCATAGTAACGCCAATAGGGACTTTCCATTGACGTCAATGGGTGGAGTATTTACGGTAAACTGCCCA
CTTGGCAGTACATCAAGTGTATCATATGCCAAGTACGCCCCCTATTGACGTCAATGACGGTAAATGGCCC
GCCTGGCATTATGCCCAGTACATGACCTTATGGGACTTTCCTACTTGGCAGTACATCTACGTATTAGTCA
TCGCTATTACCATGGTGATGCGGTTTTGGCAGTACATCAATGGGCGTGGATAGCGGTTTGACTCACGGGG
ATTTCCAAGTCTCCACCCCATTGACGTCAATGGGAGTTTGTTTTGGCACCAAAATCAACGGGACTTTCCA
AAATGTCGTAACAACTCCGCCCCATTGACGCAAATGGGCGGTAGGCGTGTACGGTGGGAGGTCTATATAA
GCAGAGCTGGTTTAGTGAACCGTCAGATCCGCTAGCGCTACCGGTCGCCACCATGGTGAGCAAGGGCGAG
GAGCTGTTCACCGGGGTGGTGCCCATCCTGGTCGAGCTGGACGGCGACGTAAACGGCCACAAGTTCAGCG
TGTCCGGCGAGGGCGAGGGCGATGCCACCTACGGCAAGCTGACCCTGAAGTTCATCTGCACCACCGGCAA
GCTGCCCGTGCCCTGGCCCACCCTCGTGACCACCCTGACCTACGGCGTGCAGTGCTTCAGCCGCTACCCC
GACCACATGAAGCAGCACGACTTCTTCAAGTCCGCCATGCCCGAAGGCTACGTCCAGGAGCGCACCATCT
TCTTCAAGGACGACGGCAACTACAAGACCCGCGCCGAGGTGAAGTTCGAGGGCGACACCCTGGTGAACCG
CATCGAGCTGAAGGGCATCGACTTCAAGGAGGACGGCAACATCCTGGGGCACAAGCTGGAGTACAACTAC
AACAGCCACAACGTCTATATCATGGCCGACAAGCAGAAGAACGGCATCAAGGTGAACTTCAAGATCCGCC
ACAACATCGAGGACGGCAGCGTGCAGCTCGCCGACCACTACCAGCAGAACACCCCCATCGGCGACGGCCC
CGTGCTGCTGCCCGACAACCACTACCTGAGCACCCAGTCCGCCCTGAGCAAAGACCCCAACGAGAAGCGC
GATCACATGGTCCTGCTGGAGTTCGTGACCGCCGCCGGGATCACTCTCGGCATGGACGAGCTGTACAAGT
CCGGACTCAGATCTACCATGACGGACGGGATCCTAGGGAAGGCAGCCACAATGGAGATCCCTATCCACGG
GAACGGCGAAGCCAGGCAGCTTCCTGAAGATGATGGGCTGGAGCAGGACCTCCAGCAGGTGATGGTGTCA
GGACCCAACCTCAATGAAACCAGCATTGTGTCTGGTGGCTATGGGGGCTCTGGTGATGGACTCATCCCCA
CAGGGTCTGGCCGCCATCCATCTCACAGCACCACTCCTTCTGGCCCTGGAGATGAGGTGGCTCGGGGCAT
TGCTGGAGAAAAGTTTGACATCGTCAAGAAATGGGGCATCAACACCTATAAGTGCACAAAGCAACTGTTA
TCAGAACGATTTGGTCGAGGCTCACGGACTGTGGACCTGGAGCTAGAGCTGCAGATTGAGTTGCTGCGTG
AGACGAAGCGCAAGTATGAGAGTGTCCTGCAGCTGGGCCGGGCACTGACAGCCCACCTCTACAGCCTGCT
GCAGACCCAGCATGCACTGGGTGATGCCTTTGCTGACCTCAGCCAGAAGTCCCCAGAGCTTCAGGAGGAA
TTTGGCTACAATGCAGAGACACAGAAACTACTATGCAAGAATGGGGAAACGCTGCTAGGAGCCGTGAACT
TCTTTGTCTCTAGCATCAACACATTGGTCACCAAGACCATGGAAGACACGCTCATGACTGTGAAACAGTA
TGAGGCTGCCAGGCTGGAATATGATGCCTACCGAACAGACTTAGAGGAGCTGAGTCTAGGCCCCCGGGAT
GCAGGGACACGTGGTCGACTTGAGAGTGCCCAGGCCACTTTCCAGGCCCATCGGGACAAGTATGAGAAGC
TGCGGGGAGATGTGGCCATCAAGCTCAAGTTCCTGGAAGAAAACAAGATCAAGGTGATGCACAAGCAGCT
GCTGCTCTTCCACAATGCTGTGTCCGCCTACTTTGCTGGGAACCAGAAACAGCTGGAGCAGACCCTGCAG
CAGTTCAACATCAAGCTGCGGCCTCCAGGAGCTGAGAAACCCTCCTGGCTAGAGGAGCAGTGAGAATTCT
GCAGTCGACGGTACCGCGGGCCCGGGATCCACCGGATCTAGATAACTGATCATAATCAGCCATACCACAT
TTGTAGAGGTTTTACTTGCTTTAAAAAACCTCCCACACCTCCCCCTGAACCTGAAACATAAAATGAATGC
AATTGTTGTTGTTAACTTGTTTATTGCAGCTTATAATGGTTACAAATAAAGCAATAGCATCACAAATTTC
ACAAATAAAGCATTTTTTTCACTGCATTCTAGTTGTGGTTTGTCCAAACTCATCAATGTATCTTAACGCG
TAAATTGTAAGCGTTAATATTTTGTTAAAATTCGCGTTAAATTTTTGTTAAATCAGCTCATTTTTTAACC
AATAGGCCGAAATCGGCAAAATCCCTTATAAATCAAAAGAATAGACCGAGATAGGGT
[37 nt withheld, positions 2788-2824]
AAAGAACGTGGACTCCAACGTCAAAGG
[49 nt withheld, positions 2852-2900]
T
[91 nt withheld, positions 2902-2992]
G
[124 nt withheld, positions 2994-3117]
CAGGTGGCACTTTTCGGGGAAATGTGCGCGGAACCCCTATTTGTTTATTTTTCTAAATACATTCAAATAT
GTATCCGCTCATGAGACAATAACCCTGATAAATGCTTCAATAATATTGAAAAAGGAAGAGTCCTGAGGCG
GAAAGAACCAGCTGTGGAATGTGTGTCAGTTAGGGTGTGGAAAGTCCCCAGGCTCCCCAGCAGGCAGAAG
TATGCAAAGCATGCATCTCAATTAGTCAGCAACCAGGTGTGGAAAGTCCCCAGGCTCCCCAGCAGGCAGA
AGTATGCAAAGCATGCATCTCAATTAGTCAGCAACCATAGTCCCGCCCCTAACTCCGCCCATCCCGCCCC
TAACTCCGCCCAGTTCCGCCCATTCTCCGCCCCATGGCTGACTAATTTTTTTTATTTATGCAGAGGCCGA
GGCCGCCTCGGCCTCTGAGCTATTCCAGAAGTAGTGAGGAGGCTTTTTTGGAGGCCTAGGCTTTTGCAAA
GATCGATCAAGAGACAGGATGAGGATCGTTTCGCATGATTGAACAAGATGGATTGCACGCAGGTTCTCCG
GCCGCTTGGGTGGAGAGGCTATTCGGCTATGACTGGGCACAACAGACAATCGGCTGCTCTGATGCCGCCG
TGTTCCGGCTGTCAGCGCAGGGGCGCCCGGTTCTTTTTGTCAAGACCGACCTGTCCGGTGCCCTGAATGA
ACTGCAAGACGAGGCAGCGCGGCTATCGTGGCTGGCCACGACGGGCGTTCCTTGCGCAGCTGTGCTCGAC
GTTGTCACTGAAGCGGGAAGGGACTGGCTGCTATTGGGCGAAGTGCCGGGGCAGGATCTCCTGTCATCTC
ACCTTGCTCCTGCCGAGAAAGTATCCATCATGGCTGATGCAATGCGGCGGCTGCATACGCTTGATCCGGC
TACCTGCCCATTCGACCACCAAGCGAAACATCGCATCGAGCGAGCACGTACTCGGATGGAAGCCGGTCTT
GTCGATCAGGATGATCTGGACGAAGAGCATCAGGGGCTCGCGCCAGCCGAACTGTTCGCCAGGCTCAAGG
CGAGCATGCCCGACGGCGAGGATCTCGTCGTGACCCATGGCGATGCCTGCTTGCCGAATATCATGGTGGA
AAATGGCCGCTTTTCTGGATTCATCGACTGTGGCCGGCTGGGTGTGGCGGACCGCTATCAGGACATAGCG
TTGGCTACCCGTGATATTGCTGAAGAGCTTGGCGGCGAATGGGCTGACCGCTTCCTCGTGCTTTACGGTA
TCGCCGCTCCCGATTCGCAGCGCATCGCCTTCTATCGCCTTCTTGACGAGTTCTTCTGAGCGGGACTCTG
GGGTTCGAAATGACCGACCAAGCGACGCCCAACCTGCCATCACGAGATTTCGATTCCACCGCCGCCTTCT
ATGAAAGGTTGGGCTTCGGAATCGTTTTCCGGGACGCCGGCTGGATGATCCTCCAGCGCGGGGATCTCAT
GCTGGAGTTCTTCGCCCACCCTAGGGGGAGGCTAACTGAAACACGGAAGGAGACAATACCGGAAGGAACC
CGCGCTATGACGGCAATAAAAAGACAGAATAAAACGCACGGTGTTGGGTCGTTTGTTCATAAACGCGGGG
TTCGGTCCCAGGGCTGGCACTCTGTCGATACCCCACCGAGACCCCATTGGGGCCAATACGCCCGCGTTTC
TTCCTTTTCCCCACCCCACCCCCCAAGTTCGGGTGAAGGCCCAGGGCTCGCAGCCAACGTCGGGGCGGCA
GGCCCTGCCATAGCCTCAGGTTACTCATATATACTTTAGATTGATTTAAAACTTCATTTTTAATTTAAAA
GGATCTAGGTGAAGATCCTTTTTGATAATCTCATGACCAAAATCCCTTAACGTGAGTTTTCGTTCCACTG
AGCGTCAGACCCCGTAGAAAAGATCAAAGGATCTTCTTGAGATCCTTTTTTTCTGCGCGTAATCTGCTGC
TTGCAAACAAAAAAACCACCGCTACCAGCGGTGGTTTGTTTGCCGGATCAAGAGCTACCAACTCTTTTTC
CGAAGGTAACTGGCTTCAGCAGAGCGCAGATACCAAATACTGTTCTTCTAGTGTAGCCGTAGTTAGGCCA
CCACTTCAAGAACTCTGTAGCACCGCCTACATACCTCGCTCTGCTAATCCTGTTACCAGTGGCTGCTGCC
AGTGGCGATAAGTCGTGTCTTACCGGGTTGGACTCAAGACGATAGTTACCGGATAAGGCGCAGCGGTCGG
GCTGAACGGGGGGTTCGTGCACACAGCCCAGCTTGGAGCGAACGACCTACACCGAACTGAGATACCTACA
GCGTGAGCTATGAGAAAGCGCCACGCTTCCCGAAGGGAGAAAGGCGGACAGGTATCCGGTAAGCGGCAGG
GTCGGAACAGGAGAGCGCACGAGGGAGCTTCCAGGGGGAAACGCCTGGTATCTTTATAGTCCTGTCGGGT
TTCGCCACCTCTGACTTGAGCGTCGATTTTTGTGATGCTCGTCAGGGGGGCGGAGCCTATGGAAAAACGC
CAGCAACGCGGCCTTTTTACGGTTCCTGGCCTTTTGCTGGCCTTTTGCTCACATGTTCTTTCCTGCGTTA
TCCCCTGATTCTGTGGATAACCGTATTACCGCCATGCAT
Features (pLannotate 1.2.2; 15 found; start..end, strand, type, name):
     61..364     +  enhancer       CMV enhancer: human cytomegalovirus immediate early enhancer
    365..568     +  promoter       CMV promoter: human cytomegalovirus (CMV) immediate early promoter
    613..1329    +  CDS            EGFP: EGFP is a basic (constitutively fluorescent) green fluorescent protein published in 1996, derived from Aequorea victoria. It is reported to be a rapidly-maturing weak dimer with moderate acid sensitivity.
   1348..2370    +  CDS            ARFIP2: ARFP2_HUMAN - Also known as POR1. Experimental evidence at protein level: Swiss-Prot protein existence level 1. Plays a role in constitutive metalloproteinase (MMP) secretion from the trans Golgi network. May have important functions during vesicle biogenesis at certain cargo subdomains, which could be predominantly utilized by secreted MMPs, such as MMP7 and MMP2 (PubMed:26507660). Participates also in autophagy by regulating the starvation-depdendent trafficking of ATG9A vesicles which deliver the PI4-kinase to the autophagosome initiation site (PubMed:31204568). In addition, plays a role in
   2374..2410    +  misc_feature   MCS (fragment): multiple cloning site
   2427..2511    +  CDS            large T antigen (fragment): large T antigen from SV40 (simian virus 40)
   2534..2655    +  polyA_signal   SV40 poly(A) signal: SV40 polyadenylation signal
   2689..3117    -  rep_origin     f1 ori (sequence partly withheld): f1 bacteriophage origin of replication; arrow indicates direction of (+) strand synthesis
   3144..3248    +  promoter       AmpR promoter: bla
   3250..3607    +  promoter       SV40 promoter: SV40 enhancer and early promoter
   3642..4436    +  CDS            NeoR/KanR: aminoglycoside phosphotransferase from Tn5; aph(3')-II (or nptII); confers resistance to neomycin, kanamycin, and G418 (Geneticin®)
   4457..4609    +  CDS            ble (fragment): BLE_KLEPN - Experimental evidence at protein level: Swiss-Prot protein existence level 1. Binding protein with a strong affinity to the bleomycin family of antibiotics. Binds to CL990; an antimitotic-antibiotic compound. From Klebsiella pneumoniae.
   4668..4715    +  polyA_signal   HSV TK poly(A) signal: herpes simplex virus thymidine kinase polyadenylation signal (Cole and Stacy, 1985)
   4806..4822    -  polyA_signal   bGH poly(A) signal (fragment): bovine growth hormone polyadenylation signal
   5044..5632    +  rep_origin     ori: high-copy-number ColE1/pMB1/pBR322/pUC origin of replication
