[The description below was written by a language model from this plasmid's Addgene catalogue record and pLannotate feature annotations shown in this document.]
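Description:
pEGFP-C1-hArfaptin2 is a 5,746 bp mammalian expression plasmid built on the pEGFP-C1 backbone, designed to produce human Arfaptin2 (ARFIP2, also known as POR1) as a fusion with EGFP at its N terminus. Transcription is driven by the human cytomegalovirus immediate early enhancer and promoter. This is followed by the EGFP coding sequence and, after a short linker derived from the cloning region, the ARFIP2 open reading frame. A remnant of the multiple cloning site lies downstream of the insert, and the transcript is terminated by the SV40 polyadenylation signal. The insert was introduced by restriction cloning, but the record does not state which sites were used.

The plasmid is maintained at high copy in E. coli through a ColE1/pUC-type origin and is selected with kanamycin. The single NeoR/KanR gene (Tn5 aminoglycoside phosphotransferase) sits behind tandem promoters. A bacterial bla-type promoter expresses it in E. coli, while the SV40 enhancer/early promoter expresses it in mammalian cells, where it confers G418 resistance that can be used to select stable transfectants. This cassette ends with the HSV thymidine kinase polyadenylation signal. An f1 origin is also present and allows single-stranded DNA production. The short large T antigen, ble and bGH poly(A) fragments in the annotation appear to be partial matches within backbone sequence rather than functional elements.

The construct is suited to transient or stable transfection for visualising the subcellular localisation of fluorescently tagged Arfaptin2. The associated work concerns ARFRP1 and post-Golgi membrane trafficking, consistent with the annotated role of ARFIP2 at the trans-Golgi network.
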