Addgene plasmid #206405: pEGFP-C1-hArfaptin2
Purpose: Mammalian expression of hArfaptin2
Depositing lab: Kazuhisa Nakayama & Hye-Won Shin. Depositing organization: Kyoto University, Graduate School of Pharmaceutical Sciences. Publication: Roles of ARFRP1 (ADP-ribosylation factor-related protein 1) in post-Golgi membrane trafficking. Shin HW, Kobayashi H, Kitamura M, Waguri S, Suganuma T, Uchiyama Y, Nakayama K. J Cell Sci. 2005 Sep 1;118(Pt 17):4039-48. doi: 10.1242/jcs.02524. PubMed 16129887.
Backbone
  Vector backbone: pEGFP-C1
  Vector type: Mammalian Expression
Growth in bacteria
  Bacterial resistance: Kanamycin, 50 μg/mL
  Growth temperature: 37°C
  Growth strain: DH5alpha
  Copy number: High Copy
Gene/Insert
  Gene/Insert name: Arfaptin2
  Species: H. sapiens (human)
  Entrez Gene: ARFIP2 (a.k.a. POR1)
  Tag / fusion protein: EGFP (N terminal on backbone)
  Cloning method: Restriction Enzyme; 5′ cloning site unknown (unknown if destroyed)
Terms and licenses: Academic/Nonprofit Terms; Industry Terms: Not Available to Industry
How to cite: pEGFP-C1-hArfaptin2 was a gift from Kazuhisa Nakayama & Hye-Won Shin (Addgene plasmid # 206405 ; http://n2t.net/addgene:206405 ; RRID:Addgene_206405)
